Addgene plasmid #44147: p6677 MSCV-IP N-HAonly 92E6
Depositing lab: Peter Howley. Depositing organization: Harvard Medical School. Publication: Comprehensive analysis of host cellular interactions with human papillomavirus E6 proteins identifies new E6 binding partners and reflects viral diversity. White EA, Kramer RE, Tan MJ, Hayes SD, Harper JW, Howley PM. J Virol. 2012 Dec;86(24):13174-86. doi: 10.1128/JVI.02172-12. Epub 2012 Sep 26. PubMed 23015706.
Backbone
  Vector backbone: MSCV-IP N-HAonly
  Backbone size w/o insert (bp): 8100
  Total vector size (bp): 8600
  Modifications to backbone: Retroviral vector for HA-tagged HPV92 E6 expression. No starting ATG in viral ORF, translation begins from tag only. Puro resistance protein expressed from an IRES.
  Vector type: Mammalian Expression, Retroviral
  Selectable markers: Puromycin
Growth in bacteria
  Bacterial resistance: Ampicillin, 100 μg/mL
  Growth temperature: 37°C
  Growth strain: DH5alpha
  Copy number: Unknown
Gene/Insert
  Gene/Insert name: HPV92E6
  Species: HPV92
  Insert size (bp): 500
  Promoter: MSCV LTR
  Tag / fusion protein: HA (N terminal on backbone)
  Cloning method: Gateway Cloning
  Sequencing primers: 5′ 5' CTACATCGTGACCTGGGAAGC 3'
Resource information
  A portion of this plasmid was derived from a plasmid made by: From Lund University.
Terms and licenses: Academic/Nonprofit Terms; Industry Terms: Not Available to Industry
How to cite: p6677 MSCV-IP N-HAonly 92E6 was a gift from Peter Howley (Addgene plasmid # 44147 ; http://n2t.net/addgene:44147 ; RRID:Addgene_44147)
