[The description below was written by a language model from this plasmid's Addgene catalogue record.]
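Description:
p6677 MSCV-IP N-HAonly 92E6 is a retroviral mammalian expression plasmid built on the MSCV-IP N-HAonly backbone, a murine stem cell virus-based vector of about 8.1 kb that reaches roughly 8.6 kb with its insert. It is propagated in E. coli under ampicillin selection; the record lists the copy number as unknown and does not name the bacterial origin of replication. As an MSCV-type vector, it is intended to be packaged into retroviral particles for stable transduction of mammalian cells, with the viral LTRs flanking the region that integrates into the host genome.

The payload is the E6 open reading frame of human papillomavirus type 92 (about 500 bp), introduced by Gateway recombination cloning and transcribed from the MSCV LTR promoter. The backbone supplies an N-terminal HA epitope tag. The viral ORF lacks its own initiating ATG, so translation begins only at the tag and every E6 molecule produced carries the HA epitope rather than a mixture of tagged and untagged protein. Downstream, an IRES drives translation of the puromycin resistance protein from the same transcript, which links drug selection to expression of the E6 message and allows stably transduced cell populations to be selected.

The associated study was a comparative analysis of host cell proteins that interact with E6 proteins from diverse HPV types. This fits the construct's design for stable expression of HA-tagged HPV92 E6, where the epitope can be used for detection or affinity purification of E6-associated complexes. No feature table was provided, so details such as the packaging signal or recombination site scars cannot be confirmed from the record.
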