>Addgene plasmid #44147 | p6677 MSCV-IP N-HAonly 92E6 | addgene partial sequence | sequence record 63320 | pLXSN5 5'-CCCTTGAACCTCCTCGTTCGACC-3'
GCCCTCCTCCTTCTCTAGGCGCCGGAATTAGATCTGCCACCATGCTCGATGGAGGATACCCATACGATGT
TCCAGATTACGCTGCTCGAGGTTATCAAACAAGTTTGTACAAAAAAGTTGGCGCAAAACCTCCTTCGGTG
CAGGAACTTAGAAGACAGTTAGATATTCCATTGGAGGACATTTTATTGCATTGTAATTTTTGTGAGGCTT
TTTTAACATTTGAGGAGCTACTGCAATTTGATGCAAAAAATTTAAATTTAATTTGGAAGGAGAATTATGC
TTATGCTTGCTGTGGTGCTTGTGCTAAACAAGTAGCAGCAATAGAAACAAAACATTTTTATGAGTATAGT
GTACAAGGAAAGGATGCTATAGAAAGGGACTCAGGTAGTCTTTTGTGTTGTTTAACTGTTAGATGTAAGT
TTTGTTTAAGACATTTGGATTACTTAGAGAAATTGGCAGTTTGTGCATCAGGCATTCCTTTTGATAGAGT
TAGAGGAGCTTGGAAGGCAGTGTGTAGGTTTTGTACAGAGATATGATACCCAACTTTCTTGTACAAAGTG
GTTCGATAACGAATTCCGCCCCCCCCC
